Addgene plasmid #19694: T4 Lysozyme L30C
Depositing lab: Brian Matthews. Depositing organization: University of Oregon. Publication: Sequential reorganization of beta-sheet topology by insertion of a single strand. Sagermann M, Baase WA, Matthews BW. Protein Sci. 2006 May . 15(5):1085-92. 10.1110/ps.052018006 PubMed 16597830.
Backbone
  Vector backbone: pHS1403
  Backbone size w/o insert (bp): 5000
  Vector type: Bacterial Expression
Growth in bacteria
  Bacterial resistance: Ampicillin, 100 μg/mL
  Growth temperature: 37°C
  Growth strain: DH5alpha
  Copy number: High Copy
Gene/Insert
  Gene/Insert name: T4 Lysozyme
  Species: Bacteriophage T4
  Insert size (bp): 600
  Mutation: Y24{Y-T-I-G-I-G} duplication mutant in wt*
  GenBank ID: NP_049736
  Entrez Gene: e (a.k.a. T4p123)
  Cloning method: Restriction Enzyme; 5′ cloning site BamHI (not destroyed); 3′ cloning site HindIII (not destroyed)
  Sequencing primers: 5′ n/a; 3′ GGCGTATCACGAGGCCC
Terms and licenses: Academic/Nonprofit Terms; Industry Terms: Not Available to Industry
Depositor comments: The BamHI site is 27 bp from the ATG and the HindIII site is 115 bp from the stop.
How to cite: T4 Lysozyme L30C was a gift from Brian Matthews (Addgene plasmid # 19694 ; http://n2t.net/addgene:19694 ; RRID:Addgene_19694)
