[The description below was written by a language model from this plasmid's Addgene catalogue record.]
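Description:
T4 Lysozyme L30C is a bacterial expression plasmid built on the pHS1403 backbone (about 5 kb without insert) that carries an engineered variant of bacteriophage T4 lysozyme, the product of phage gene e. It is a high-copy plasmid selected with ampicillin and propagated in a standard E. coli cloning strain. The record gives no feature table and does not state the promoter driving expression, the origin of replication, or any fusion tags, so these cannot be described beyond what the backbone name implies.

The roughly 600 bp insert was cloned by restriction digestion between BamHI (5′) and HindIII (3′), and both sites are retained. According to the depositor, the BamHI site lies 27 bp from the start codon and the HindIII site 115 bp from the stop codon, so the coding region is flanked by short untranslated segments and can be excised as a cassette. The mutation is recorded as a duplication of the six-residue segment Y-T-I-G-I-G at Tyr24, made in the wt* background, a label conventionally used for the cysteine-free pseudo-wild-type T4 lysozyme. Despite its form, the plasmid name "L30C" does not correspond to a Leu30-to-Cys substitution in the recorded mutation field; the record does not explain the name, which may simply be a designation for this insertion variant.

The associated study concerns reorganization of beta-sheet topology on insertion of a single strand, consistent with a tandem sequence duplication in the lysozyme beta-sheet region. The construct is therefore suited to producing the mutant protein in bacteria for structural and protein-folding or stability studies.
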