>Addgene plasmid #19694 | T4 Lysozyme L30C | depositor partial sequence | sequence record 9326 | Author sequence
AATTGCAAAAAGCCCGCTCATTAGGCGGGCTCAGATCTGCTCATGTTTGACAGCTTATCATCGATAAGCT
TCGGCAATAAATTCTTGATATGTTTTCATATGTTTCCTTTAAATATTTTAATTAGTAATTGTCTATTCAA
GTAATTGTGAATATACTATCACAATTCCAAGAGAAAGTAAACAGCTTTATAGATTTTTATACGCGTCCCA
AGTGCCAGTTCTAAACGTTGTAATGACTCGTTTTGCGCGATTAGGTGTTTGATTATACCATCTACTTTTA
GCTAAGTTAACTGCTGCTTCATCCCAGCGTTTTTGTTGAAGCATACGTAAAGAGTTAGTAAATCCTGCCA
CACCGGTTTCTCCCATTTGGAAAACCATATTAATCAATGCAGCGCGACGAACCGCATCAAGAGAATCATA
AACCGGTTTTAATTTAGCATTTCTCAGAATTCCGCGAACAGCAGCATCAACATCCTGATTAAAGAGTTTT
TCAGCCTCGTCTTTTGTAATTACACCATTAGTATTACGCCCAATAGCTTTATCTAATTCAGATTTAGCAG
CATTAAGTGATGGACTTTTTGTAAGCAAATGACCGATGCCAATAGTGTAGCCAATACCGATGGTATAATA
GCCTTCTGTGTCTTTATAGATTTTAAGTCTAAGACCTTCATCTATACGTAACATTTCAAATATATTCATA
ATACCTCCTAAGCATCGATGGATCCTGTTTCCTGTGTGAAATTGTTATCCGCTCACAATTCCACACATTA
TACGAGCCGATGATTAATTGTCAACAGGGGGATGGGGAGTAAGCTGATCCTGTTTCCTGTGTGAAATTGT
TATCCGCTCACAATTCCACACATTATACGAGCCGATGATTAATTGTCACAGGGATGGGAGTAGCTCATCG
ATGATCGTCGCTTTCCTCTTTTCTTTTTTTAAAAATTGTTATCCGCCCAACAATTCCAACACATTTATAC
GGAGCCGGAAGCATTAAGTGTAAGCTGGGGGTGCTATGAGTGAGCTACTTACATATGCGTGCGCTCACTG
CCGCTTCAGTCCGACTGTCCTGCAGACACATCGATGTGCCACTTCCGATTGCATATAGCCGGAGAGTCAT
CAGGGTACTGGTAACCGTACGTTAGCAG
