>Addgene plasmid #19694 | T4 Lysozyme L30C | addgene partial sequence | sequence record 25361 | 19694 with 3primeUP
CCGCTCNTTAGGCGGGCTCAGATCTGCTCATGTTTGACAGCTTATCATCGATAAGCTTCGGCAATAAATT
CTTGATATGTTTTCATATGTTTCCTTTAAATATTTTAATTAGTAATTGTCTATTCAAGTAATTGTGAATA
TACTATCACAATTCCAAGAGAAAGTAAACAGCTTTATAGATTTTTATACGCGTCCCAAGTGCCAGTTCTA
AACGTTGTAATGACTCGTTTTGCGCGATTAGGTGTTTGATTATACCATCTACTTTTAGCTAAGTTAACTG
CTGCTTCATCCCAGCGTTTTTGTTGAAGCATACGTAAAGAGTTAGTAAATCCTGCCACACCGGTTTCTCC
CATTTGGAAAACCATATTAATCAATGCAGCGCGACGAACCGCATCAAGAGAATCATAAACCGGTTTTAAT
TTAGCATTTCTCAGAATTCCGCGAACAGCAGCATCAACATCCTGATTAAAGAGTTTTTCAGCCTCGTCTT
TTGTAATTACACCATTAGTATTACGCCCAATAGCTTTATCTAATTCAGATTTAGCAGCATTAAGTGATGG
ACTTTTTGTAAGCAAATGACCGATGCCAATAGTGTAGCC
