>Addgene plasmid #19694 | T4 Lysozyme L30C | addgene partial sequence | sequence record 25362 | 19694 with 3primeUP
CCGCTCATTAGGCGGGCTCAGATCTGCTCATGTTTGACAGCTTATCATCGATAAGCTTCGGCAATAAATT
CTTGATATGTTTTCATATGTTTCCTTTAAATATTTTAATTAGTAATTGTCTATTCAAGTAATTGTGAATA
TACTATCACAATTCCAAGAGAAAGTAAACAGCTTTATAGATTTTTATACGCGTCCCAAGTGCCAGTTCTA
AACGTTGTAATGACTCGTTTTGCGCGATTAGGTGTTTGATTATACCATCTACTTTTAGCTAAGTTAACTG
CTGCTTCATCCCAGCGTTTTTGTTGAAGCATACGTAAAGAGTTAGTAAATCCTGCCACACCGGTTTCTCC
CATTTGGAAAACCATATTAATCAATGCAGCGCGACGAACCGCATCAAGAGAATCATAAACCGGTTTTAAT
TTAGCATTTCTCAGAATTCCGCGAACAGCAGCATCAACATCCTGATTAAAGAGTTTTTCAGCCTCGTCTT
TTGTAATTACACCATTAGTATTACGCCCAATAGCTTTATCTAATTCAGATTTAGCAGCATTAAGTGATGG
ACTTTTTGTAAGCAAATGACCGATGCCAATAGTGTAGCCAATACCGATGGTATAATAGCCTTCTGTGTCT
TTATAGATTTTAAGTCTAAGACCTTCATCTATACG
